Addgene plasmid #201294: PROM_1
Purpose: D1: Promoter of TraesCS1A02G332800 as Golden Gate compatible MoClo PROM part
Depositing lab: Benjamin Schwessinger. Depositing organization: Australian National University.
Backbone
  Vector backbone: Twist Bioscience Chloramphenicol vector
  Vector type: Plant Expression
Growth in bacteria
  Bacterial resistance: Chloramphenicol, 25 μg/mL
  Growth temperature: 37°C
  Growth strain: DH5alpha
  Copy number: High Copy
Gene/Insert
  Gene/Insert name: D1: Promoter of TraesCS1A02G332800
  Species: Triticum aestivum
  Mutation: removal of BsaI and BpiI sites
  Cloning method: Restriction Enzyme; 5′ cloning site unknown (unknown if destroyed)
Terms and licenses: Academic/Nonprofit Terms; Industry Terms: Not Available to Industry
How to cite: PROM_1 was a gift from Benjamin Schwessinger (Addgene plasmid # 201294 ; http://n2t.net/addgene:201294 ; RRID:Addgene_201294)
