[The description below was written by a language model from this plasmid's Addgene catalogue record and pLannotate feature annotations shown in this document.]
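Description:
PROM_1 is a small (about 2.8 kb) Golden Gate/MoClo part plasmid that stores a wheat promoter as a standardised building block for assembling plant expression constructs. It is built on a Twist Bioscience chloramphenicol-resistance cloning vector and is maintained in E. coli at high copy through a ColE1/pMB1/pUC-type origin of replication. Selection relies on the cat gene, which encodes chloramphenicol acetyltransferase. This gene is driven by its native cat promoter and followed by the phage lambda t0 terminator. A short lacZα fragment is also annotated; it appears to be a backbone remnant rather than a functional screening cassette.

The payload, labelled D1, is the promoter region of the Triticum aestivum gene TraesCS1A02G332800. It has been domesticated by removing internal BsaI and BpiI recognition sites. These are the type IIS enzymes used in MoClo assembly, so eliminating them lets the promoter be released intact and ligated in a defined order with other parts, such as 5′ UTRs, coding sequences and terminators, to form a transcription unit. The automated feature table annotates only the backbone elements. The promoter itself is not annotated and presumably occupies the unannotated stretch of roughly the first kilobase of the sequence. The record does not give its exact length, its boundaries or the flanking fusion overhangs, and it does not describe the gene's function or the promoter's expression pattern. Although catalogued as a plant expression vector, the plasmid carries no plant selection marker, coding sequence or terminator of its own, so it serves as a donor part for building wheat or other plant expression constructs rather than as a finished expression vector.
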