Features (pLannotate 1.2.2; 5 found; start..end, strand, type, name):
   1079..1667    -  rep_origin     ori: high-copy-number ColE1/pMB1/pBR322/pUC origin of replication
   1800..1894    -  terminator     lambda t0 terminator: transcription terminator from phage lambda
   1918..2574    -  CDS            cat: CAT_ECOLX - Experimental evidence at protein level: Swiss-Prot protein existence level 1. This enzyme is an effector of chloramphenicol resistance in bacteria. From Escherichia coli. This protein is used as a marker in many commonly used cloning vectors, such as pACYC184.
   2575..2677    -  promoter       cat promoter: promoter of the E. coli cat gene encoding chloramphenicol acetyltransferase
   2752..2795    -  CDS            lacZα (fragment): LacZα fragment of β-galactosidase; lacZ fragment
>Addgene plasmid #201294 | PROM_1 | addgene full sequence | sequence record 409512 | Addgene NGS Result
CTCTGTGGTCTCAGGAGAAGGAGACGCAGTAGCTACGTTCCTCCTGCTGTCCCCAGGTGGCGGACACCGC
GTGATCGACAACACCGAGAGGACTTGGCTTGCACGCCGGCCGCCGCGGTTCACGGCGCCGTCTTATTTCC
TTCAGCGCGTCCATGCAAATGCATGCCGACTATAGTTCGCCATAACCCGACCAACTAAGCAAACCCTTGC
TCGATCGACGTCGCCGACATGGCGACATCCTTTCCCGTGCGTGCCTTAGCCACTAAGGCGTCGCAATGTA
CACACTAGAGCTGGCTGCCACATACGTTCTCTCTTTTTGTCTTGTCGTACGTATACCATGTAAAGTTACT
TTTGGTGGAGTATACGCACGTACATGCATGGTGTTTTTTGGGGTGATGCTCCGTTCGGTTCGGGTGGAGA
AGGTTCGCCCGCGCTTCCCCTGTAAATCACGTCCCGCGTGCAACGCAACGGCTTCCTTGACAGGCCAACA
ACGCTGTTGGTTGGGAGTCATCACGAAATAAACGGCAAATGACGAGGCGATTAATTCGTGCAGCAGCTTT
GATCCGTTCCTAGCTAGTGTGATTTCCAGGAACCTTCCCAAGTTCTCCTCATATATCCAGCCCCGGCCGG
CTCCATCAAACTCATCAAGGAAGGATTTCGAGCACCCCTGACCCTCCCAGCTGGTGTAGATCCGTCCATC
GAGTCCTGCCTACCTAGGAGCTCTTCGCTGGTCGCCGCATCCATTGATCCCAACCTCCATACTTGTTGTG
TTTCTCACCCTTCTCGCTTAGCTTTGCAATCGCGCGCTGCACAGCGGAATGCGAGACCACGAAGAGGCTA
GGTGGAGGCTCAGTGATGATAAGTCTGCGATGGTGGATGCATGTGTCATGGTCATAGCTGTTTCCTGTGT
GAAATTGTTATCCGCTCAGAGGGCACAATCCTATTCCGCGCTATCCGACAATCTCCAAGACATTAGGTGG
AGTTCAGTTCGGCGTATGGCATATGTCGCTGGAAAGAACATGTGAGCAAAAGGCCAGCAAAAGGCCAGGA
ACCGTAAAAAGGCCGCGTTGCTGGCGTTTTTCCATAGGCTCCGCCCCCCTGACGAGCATCACAAAAATCG
ACGCTCAAGTCAGAGGTGGCGAAACCCGACAGGACTATAAAGATACCAGGCGTTTCCCCCTGGAAGCTCC
CTCGTGCGCTCTCCTGTTCCGACCCTGCCGCTTACCGGATACCTGTCCGCCTTTCTCCCTTCGGGAAGCG
TGGCGCTTTCTCATAGCTCACGCTGTAGGTATCTCAGTTCGGTGTAGGTCGTTCGCTCCAAGCTGGGCTG
TGTGCACGAACCCCCCGTTCAGCCCGACCGCTGCGCCTTATCCGGTAACTATCGTCTTGAGTCCAACCCG
GTAAGACACGACTTATCGCCACTGGCAGCAGCCACTGGTAACAGGATTAGCAGAGCGAGGTATGTAGGCG
GTGCTACAGAGTTCTTGAAGTGGTGGCCTAACTACGGCTACACTAGAAGAACAGTATTTGGTATCTGCGC
TCTGCTGAAGCCAGTTACCTTCGGAAAAAGAGTTGGTAGCTCTTGATCCGGCAAACAAACCACCGCTGGT
AGCGGTGGTTTTTTTGTTTGCAAGCAGCAGATTACGCGCAGAAAAAAAGGATCTCAAGAAGATCCTTTGA
TCTTTTCTACGGGGTCTGACGCTCTATTCAACAAAGCCGCCGTCCCGTCAAGTCAGCGTAAATGGGTAGG
GGGCTTCAAATCGTCCCCCCATACGATATAAGTTGTTACTAGTGCTTGGATTCTCACCAATAAAAAACGC
CCGGCGGCAACCGAGCGTTCTGAACAAATCCAGATGGAGTTCTGAGGTCATTACTGGATCTATCAACAGG
AGTCCAAGCGAGCTCGATATCAAATTACGCCCCGCCCTGCCACTCATCGCAGTACTGTTGTAATTCATTA
AGCATTCTGCCGACATGGAAGCCATCACAAACGGCATGATGAACCTGAATCGCCAGCGGCATCAGCACCT
TGTCGCCTTGCGTATAATATTTGCCCATGGTGAAAACGGGGGCGAAGAAGTTGTCCATATTGGCCACGTT
TAAATCAAAACTGGTGAAACTCACCCAGGGATTGGCTGAGACGAAAAACATATTCTCAATAAACCCTTTA
GGGAAATAGGCCAGGTTTTCACCGTAACACGCCACATCTTGCGAATATATGTGTAGAAACTGCCGGAAAT
CGTCGTGGTATTCACTCCAGAGCGATGAAAACGTTTCAGTTTGCTCATGGAAAACGGTGTAACAAGGGTG
AACACTATCCCATATCACCAGCTCACCGTCTTTCATTGCCATACGAAATTCCGGATGAGCATTCATCAGG
CGGGCAAGAATGTGAATAAAGGCCGGATAAAACTTGTGCTTATTTTTCTTTACGGTCTTTAAAAAGGCCG
TAATATCCAGCTGAACGGTCTGGTTATAGGTACATTGAGCAACTGACTGAAATGCCTCAAAATGTTCTTT
ACGATGCCATTGGGATATATCAACGGTGGTATATCCAGTGATTTTTTTCTCCATTTTAGCTTCCTTAGCT
CCTGAAAATCTCGATAACTCAAAAAATACGCCCGGTAGTGATCTTATTTCATTATGGTGAAAGTTGGAAC
CTCTTACGTGCCGATCAACGTCTCATTGATACCTGAAACAAAACCCATCGTACGGCCAAGGAAGTCTCCA
ATAACTGTGATCCACCACAAGCGCCAGGGTTTTCCCAGTCACGACGTTGTAAAACGACGGCCAGTCATGC
ATAATCCGCACGCATCTGGAATAAGGAAGTGCCATTCCGCCTGACCT
